Addgene plasmid #24684: pCS2 xenopus sizzled
Depositing lab: Edward De Robertis. Depositing organization: University of California, Los Angeles (UCLA). Publication: Embryonic dorsal-ventral signaling: secreted frizzled-related proteins as inhibitors of tolloid proteinases. Lee HX, Ambrosio AL, Reversade B, De Robertis EM. Cell. 2006 Jan 13. 124(1):147-59. 10.1016/j.cell.2005.12.018 PubMed 16413488.
Backbone
  Vector backbone: pCS2
  Backbone size w/o insert (bp): 4100
  Vector type: Mammalian Expression
Growth in bacteria
  Bacterial resistance: Ampicillin, 100 μg/mL
  Growth temperature: 37°C
  Growth strain: DH5alpha
  Copy number: High Copy
Gene/Insert
  Gene/Insert name: Sizzled
  Species: X. laevis (frog)
  Insert size (bp): 1200
  Entrez Gene: szl (a.k.a. xszl)
  Cloning method: Restriction Enzyme; 5′ cloning site EcoRI (not destroyed); 3′ cloning site XhoI (not destroyed)
  Sequencing primers: 5′ SP6; 3′ T3
Terms and licenses: Academic/Nonprofit Terms; Industry Terms: Not Available to Industry
Depositor comments: Best in situ probe. For anitsense: linearize with NotI Transcribe with SP6 For mRNA injections use 200 pg to dorsalize. E248D does not affect function.
How to cite: pCS2 xenopus sizzled was a gift from Edward De Robertis (Addgene plasmid # 24684 ; http://n2t.net/addgene:24684 ; RRID:Addgene_24684)
