[The description below was written by a language model from this plasmid's Addgene catalogue record.]
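Description:
pCS2 xenopus sizzled is a pCS2-based expression plasmid carrying the Xenopus laevis sizzled gene (szl), which encodes a secreted frizzled-related protein studied as an inhibitor of tolloid proteinases in embryonic dorsal-ventral patterning. The backbone is about 4.1 kb and is catalogued as a mammalian expression vector. It is maintained in E. coli as a high-copy plasmid under ampicillin selection. The roughly 1.2 kb insert was cloned between EcoRI at the 5′ end and XhoI at the 3′ end, and both sites remain intact, so the fragment can be excised again. SP6 and T3 are listed as the 5′ and 3′ sequencing primers, which indicates that phage promoter sequences flank the insert. No feature table accompanies the entry, and the record does not name the eukaryotic promoter, the polyadenylation signal or the replication origin.

The depositor's notes point to two uses in frog embryology. The first is as a template for in vitro transcription of synthetic mRNA for microinjection into embryos, where overexpressed sizzled dorsalizes the embryo. The second is as a template for in situ hybridization, for which the depositor calls it the best probe. The comments describe NotI linearization followed by SP6 transcription as the antisense route. With SP6 listed at the 5′ side of the insert, that combination would ordinarily be expected to produce sense transcript. Users should therefore confirm insert orientation before relying on that note. The clone carries an E248D amino-acid substitution, which the depositor reports does not affect function. No epitope tags or reporter fusions are recorded.
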