>Addgene plasmid #24684 | pCS2 xenopus sizzled | addgene partial sequence | sequence record 30670 | 24684 with SP6
CCGGGCTGCAGGCTGCGAACATGTCCGGAGTCTTCCTGCTCCTCTGCGCCTCCATGCTGGCCTGCACCGC
CGCCTTTGACATAGGATTATCCACCAAGTGCGTCACCATTCCCACAGAGATGGCCATGTGCAATGACGTC
GGCTACTCGGAGATGCGGCTGCCAAACCTGATGGGACACACTAACATGGCAGAAGTCGTGCCCAAGTCAG
CAGAGTGGCAGAACCTCCTACAAACCGGCTGCCACCCCTATGCCAGGACCTTCCTGTGCTCCCTGTTCGC
CCCAGTCTGCCTGGACACGTTCATCCAGCCCTGCCGTAGTATGTGTGTAGCTGTAAGAGACAGTTGTGCT
CCAGTTCTGGCATGTCATGGGCACTCCTGGCCTGAAAGCTTAGACTGTGACAGGTTCCCAGCTGGGGAAG
ACATGTGCTTGGACACTCTCAGCAAAGAGTATCAGTACTCCTATAAAGAATTGCCTAAGCCAAGTTGCCA
GGGCTGCCCGCTGATTGAAGAATTCTTCTCACACAAGACAGTCTTGGAAGCTTTCTGTGACAATAATTTT
GCTGTTAAAGTGAAATTGGCAAAGAAGAAATCAGCTTCAGGACTTTATGAATATGAGACTGAAGGCCCAG
TTGAGTTCATTAAACAAGGTCTGCTCCTTCCATATGACACACGTACCATGATTGAACAGTGGCTGCTGAT
TAATGAGAATTGTGCTCAGAAGCTGATACGGACCAGACCCACAGTGTATGTTATTGCTGGTGACATCCAT
CATGGCAAGGTTAAAGTCAACAGAATATTCCACTGGCAAAAAAAGGACTCTCAGCTGACACTGGCCACAA
GGAGGTGGAGACATCATAAATGTTAAT
